Addgene plasmid #43344: II-CTTC
Depositing lab: Chad Cowan & Kiran Musunuru. Depositing organization: Harvard University. Publication: A TALEN Genome-Editing System for Generating Human Stem Cell-Based Disease Models. Ding Q, Lee YK, Schaefer EA, Peters DT, Veres A, Kim K, Kuperwasser N, Motola DL, Meissner TB, Hendriks WT, Trevisan M, Gupta RM, Moisan A, Banks E, Friesen M, Schinzel RT, Xia F, Tang A, Xia Y, Figueroa E, Wann A, Ahfeldt T, Daheron L, Zhang F, Rubin LL, Peng LF, Chung RT, Musunuru K, Cowan CA. Cell Stem Cell. 2012 Dec 12. pii: S1934-5909(12)00645-5. doi: 10.1016/j.stem.2012.11.011. PubMed 23246482.
Backbone
  Vector backbone: pCRII-TOPO
  Backbone manufacturer: Invitrogen
  Backbone size w/o insert (bp): 3973
  Vector type: Bacterial Cloning
Growth in bacteria
  Bacterial resistance: Ampicillin and Kanamycin, 100 & 50 μg/mL
  Growth temperature: 37°C
  Growth strain: Top10
  Copy number: High Copy
Gene/Insert
  Gene/Insert name: II-CTTC
  Species: Synthetic
  Insert size (bp): 426
  Cloning method: TOPO Cloning
  Sequencing primers: 5′ T7; 3′ M13-rev
Terms and licenses: Academic/Nonprofit Terms; Industry Terms: Not Available to Industry
How to cite: II-CTTC was a gift from Chad Cowan & Kiran Musunuru (Addgene plasmid # 43344 ; http://n2t.net/addgene:43344 ; RRID:Addgene_43344)
