[The description below was written by a language model from this plasmid's Addgene catalogue record.]
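Description:
II-CTTC is a bacterial cloning plasmid built on the commercial pCRII-TOPO backbone (about 4.0 kb without insert), carrying a 426 bp synthetic insert introduced by TOPO cloning. It is a high-copy plasmid maintained in E. coli and is selectable with both ampicillin and kanamycin, consistent with the dual resistance markers of the pCRII-TOPO vector family. The insert sits in the TOPO cloning site between the T7 and M13 reverse priming sites, which the record lists for sequence verification. No mammalian promoter, reporter or expression elements are recorded, so the plasmid serves as a storage and propagation vehicle for its insert, not as an expression construct.

The catalogue entry does not spell out what the insert encodes beyond its name and synthetic origin. It was deposited with a publication describing a TALEN genome-editing system for generating human stem cell-based disease models. The name suggests a module from a library of pre-assembled TAL effector repeat units: "CTTC" plausibly denotes the four DNA bases recognised, and "II" the module's position in an ordered assembly. The insert size is roughly what four TAL repeats would occupy. This reading is an inference from the name, size and associated study, not an explicit statement in the record. On that interpretation, the plasmid would be used as a source of a defined repeat block to be combined with other position-specific modules when building custom TALEN DNA-binding arrays. No feature table was supplied, so the internal organisation of the insert, including any flanking restriction sites used for assembly, cannot be described.
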