>Addgene plasmid #43344 | II-CTTC | depositor partial sequence | sequence record 58609 | II-CTTC sequence 426 bps
CGTCTCGCTTAACCCCAGAGCAGGTCGTGGCGATCGCAAGCCACGACGGAGGAAAGCAAGCCTTGGAAAC
AGTACAGAGGCTGTTGCCTGTGCTGTGCCAAGCGCACGGACTCACCCCAGAGCAGGTCGTGGCCATTGCC
TCGAATGGAGGGGGCAAACAGGCGTTGGAAACCGTACAACGATTGCTGCCGGTGCTGTGCCAAGCGCACG
GCCTCACCCCAGAGCAGGTCGTGGCCATTGCCTCGAATGGAGGGGGCAAACAGGCGTTGGAAACCGTACA
ACGATTGCTGCCGGTGCTGTGCCAAGCGCACGGATTAACCCCAGAGCAGGTCGTGGCGATCGCAAGCCAC
GACGGAGGAAAGCAAGCCTTGGAAACAGTACAGAGGCTGTTGCCTGTGCTGTGCCAAGCGCACGGGCTCA
GAGACG
