>Addgene plasmid #43344 | II-CTTC | addgene partial sequence | sequence record 61830 | M13-F20 5'-TGTAAAACGACGGCCAGT-3'
AGGGCGAATTGGGCCCTCTAGATGCATGCTCGAGCGGCCGCCAGTGTGATGGATATCTGCAGAATTCGCC
CTTCTTTCCTGTGCCCACGTCTCTGAGCCCGTGCGCTTGGCACAGCACAGGCAACAGCCTCTGTACTGTT
TCCAAGGCTTGCTTTCCTCCGTCGTGGCTTGCGATCGCCACGACCTGCTCTGGGGTTAATCCGTGCGCTT
GGCACAGCACCGGCAGCAATCGTTGTACGGTTTCCAACGCCTGTTTGCCCCCTCCATTCGAGGCAATGGC
CACGACCTGCTCTGGGGTGAGGCCGTGCGCTTGGCACAGCACCGGCAGCAATCGTTGTACGGTTTCCAAC
GCCTGTTTGCCCCCTCCATTCGAGGCAATGGCCACGACCTGCTCTGGGGTGAGTCCGTGCGCTTGGCACA
GCACAGGCAACAGCCTCTGTACTGTTTCCAAGGCTTGCTTTCCTCCGTCGTGGCTTGCGATCGCCACGAC
CTGCTCTGGGGTTAAGCGAGACGCGCTAGGACGGCAAGGGCGAATTCCAGCACACTGGCGGCCGTTACTA
GTGGATCCGAGCTCGGTACCAAGCTTGATGCATAGCTTGAGTATTCTATAGTGTCACCTAAATAGCTTGG
CGTAATCATGGTCATAGCTGTTTCCTGTGTGAAATTGTTATCCGCTCACAATTCCACACAACATACGAGC
CGGAAGCATAAAGTGTAAAGCCTGGGGTGCCTAATGAGTGAGCTAACTCACATTAATTGCGTTGCGCTCA
CTGCCCGCTTTCCAGTCGGGAAACCTGTCGTGCCAGCTGCATTAATGAATCGGCCAACGCGCGGGGAGAG
GCGGTTTGCGTATTGGGCGCTCTTCCGCTTCCTCGCTCACTGACTCGCTGCGCTCGGTCGTTCGGCTGCG
GCGAGCGGTATCAGCTCACTCAAAGGCGGTAATACGGTTATCCACAGAATCAGGGGATANGCAGGAAAAA
AATGTNANCAAAAAGCCACCAAA
